Addgene plasmid #113538: pSUPER.retro.puro-shMePCE_shLARP7
Purpose: Retroviral vector designed to knock down MePCE and LARP7 simultaneously.
Depositing lab: Blerta Xhemalce. Depositing organization: University of Texas at Austin. Publication: Crosstalk between the RNA Methylation and Histone-Binding Activities of MePCE Regulates P-TEFb Activation on Chromatin. Shelton SB, Shah NM, Abell NS, Devanathan SK, Mercado M, Xhemalce B. Cell Rep. 2018 Feb 6;22(6):1374-1383. doi: 10.1016/j.celrep.2018.01.028. PubMed 29425494.
Backbone
  Vector backbone: pSUPER.retro.puro
  Backbone manufacturer: OligoEngine
  Backbone size w/o insert (bp): 6349
  Vector type: Retroviral
  Selectable markers: Puromycin
Growth in bacteria
  Bacterial resistance: Ampicillin, 100 μg/mL
  Growth temperature: 37°C
  Growth strain: NEB Stable
  Copy number: High Copy
Gene/Insert
  Gene/Insert name: shMePCE and shLARP7
  gRNA/shRNA sequence: AAGCCAGAGCAGTTCAGTTCCT/AAGTTAATCACCAAAGCTG
  Species: H. sapiens (human)
  GenBank ID: LARP7: Entrez Gene ID 51574
  Entrez Gene: MEPCE (a.k.a. BCDIN3)
  Cloning method: Restriction Enzyme; 5′ cloning site Bgl II (destroyed during cloning); 3′ cloning site unknown (unknown if destroyed)
  Sequencing primers: 5′ unknown
Terms and licenses: Academic/Nonprofit Terms; Industry Terms: Not Available to Industry
How to cite: pSUPER.retro.puro-shMePCE_shLARP7 was a gift from Blerta Xhemalce (Addgene plasmid # 113538 ; http://n2t.net/addgene:113538 ; RRID:Addgene_113538)
