[The description below was written by a language model from this plasmid's Addgene catalogue record and pLannotate feature annotations shown in this document.]
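Description:
pSUPER.retro.puro-shMePCE_shLARP7 is a gammaretroviral shRNA vector built on the OligoEngine pSUPER.retro.puro backbone and designed to knock down two human genes, MEPCE (also known as BCDIN3) and LARP7, from a single provirus. In bacteria it is maintained through a high-copy ColE1/pUC-type origin and selected with ampicillin via the β-lactamase gene. The short fragments annotated as TcR, lacZα, bom, rop and lacI are non-functional remnants of earlier cloning vectors.

The viral portion comprises a murine embryonic stem cell virus 5' LTR, the MESV Ψ packaging signal and a truncated MMLV gag segment lacking its start codon, which together allow the genomic RNA to be transcribed and encapsidated in packaging cells that supply the viral proteins in trans. The 3' LTR carries a U3 deletion, so the integrated provirus is self-inactivating, which reduces LTR-driven interference with the internal promoters. Between the LTRs, a mouse PGK promoter drives puromycin N-acetyltransferase for selection of transduced mammalian cells.

The annotation shows two RNA polymerase III promoters, human H1 and human U6, lying next to each other in the same orientation, opposite to the annotated viral elements and the PGK-PuroR cassette. This layout is consistent with one hairpin being expressed from each promoter. However, the hairpins themselves are not annotated, and the record does not state which promoter drives which shRNA. The insert was introduced by restriction cloning at a BglII site that was destroyed in the process, and the 3' cloning site is not recorded. The vector is suited to generating puromycin-selected human cell populations depleted of both proteins simultaneously, and the associated study concerned the role of MePCE in regulating P-TEFb activation on chromatin.
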