Features (pLannotate 1.2.2; 21 found; start..end, strand, type, name):
     33..247     +  promoter       H1 promoter: human H1 RNA promoter
    334..574     +  promoter       U6 promoter: RNA polymerase III promoter for human U6 snRNA
    663..1079    -  CDS            gag (truncated): truncated Moloney murine leukemia virus (MMLV) gag gene lacking the start codon
   1146..1487    -  misc_feature   MESV Ψ: packaging signal of murine embryonic stem cell virus
   1551..2067    -  LTR            5' LTR: 5' long terminal repeat from murine embryonic stem cell virus
   2109..2207    -  CDS            env (fragment): murine leukemia virus gPr80 envelope polyprotein precursor; env; proteolytically cleaved into gp70SU and p15TM subunits
   2208..2409    +  CDS            TcR (fragment): tetracycline efflux protein; tet; confers resistance to tetracycline
   2409..2558    +  CDS            lacZα (fragment): LacZα fragment of β-galactosidase; lacZ fragment
   2564..2663    -  misc_feature   bom (fragment): basis of mobility region from pBR322
   2765..2800    -  CDS            rop (fragment): Rop protein, which maintains plasmids at low copy number; rop
   2895..2999    +  promoter       AmpR promoter: bla
   3000..3860    +  CDS            AmpR: β-lactamase; bla; confers resistance to ampicillin, carbenicillin, and related antibiotics
   4031..4619    +  rep_origin     ori: high-copy-number ColE1/pMB1/pBR322/pUC origin of replication
   4802..4894    +  CDS            lacI (fragment): lac repressor; lacI; The lac repressor binds to the lac operator to inhibit transcription in E. coli. This inhibition can be relieved by adding lactose or isopropyl-β-D-thiogalactopyranoside (IPTG).
   4907..4928    +  protein_bind   CAP binding site: CAP binding activates transcription in the presence of cAMP. E. coli catabolite activator protein
   4943..4973    +  promoter       lac promoter: promoter for the E. coli lac operon
   4981..4997    +  protein_bind   lac operator: The lac repressor binds to the lac operator to inhibit transcription in E. coli. This inhibition can be relieved by adding lactose or isopropyl-β-D-thiogalactopyranoside (IPTG). lac repressor encoded by lacI
   5159..5453    -  LTR            3' LTR (ΔU3) (fragment): self-inactivating 3' long terminal repeat (LTR) from Moloney murine leukemia virus
   5450..5484    -  LTR            3' LTR (ΔU3) (fragment): self-inactivating 3' long terminal repeat (LTR) from Moloney murine leukemia virus
   5583..6182    -  CDS            PuroR: puromycin N-acetyltransferase; pac from Streptomyces alboniger; confers resistance to puromycin
   6207..22      -  promoter       PGK promoter (across the origin): mouse phosphoglycerate kinase 1 promoter
>Addgene plasmid #113538 | pSUPER.retro.puro-shMePCE_shLARP7 | addgene full sequence | sequence record 217050 | Addgene NGS Result
GGGAAAAGCGCCTCCCCTACCCGGTAGAATTCGAACGCTGACGTCATCAACCCGCTCCAAGGAATCGCGG
GCCCAGTGTCACTAGGCGGGAACACCCAGCGCGCGTGCGCCCTGGCAGGAAGATGGCTGTGAGGGACAGG
GGAGTGGCGCCCTGCAATATTTGCATGTCGCTATGTGTTCTGGGAAATCACCATAAACGTGAAATGTCTT
TGGATTTGGGAATCTTATAAGTTCTGTATGAGACCACAGATCAAGCCAGAGCAGTTCAGTTCCTTCAAGA
GAGGAACTGAACTGCTCTGGCTTTTTAAGCTTATCGATAAGGTCGGGCAGGAAGAGGGCCTATTTCCCAT
GATTCCTTCATATTTGCATATACGATACAAGGCTGTTAGAGAGATAATTAGAATTAATTTGACTGTAAAC
ACAAAGATATTAGTACAAAATACGTGACGTAGAAAGTAATAATTTCTTGGGTAGTTTGCAGTTTTAAAAT
TATGTTTTAAAATGGACTATCATATGCTTACCGTAACTTGAAAGTATTTCGATTTCTTGGGTTTATATAT
CTTGTGGAAAGGACGATCGTCCAAGTTAATCACCAAAGCTGTTCAAGAGACAGCTTTGGTGATTAACTTT
TTTTGTCGACCTCGAGAGATCGATCTAATTCCGGCGCCTAGAGAAGGAGTGAGGGCTGGATAAAGGGAGG
ATCGAGGCGGGGTCGAACGAGGAGGTTCAAGGGGGAGAGACGGGGCGGATGGAGGAAGAGGAGGCGGAGG
CTTAGGGTGTACAAAGGGCTTGACCCAGGGAGGGGGGTCAAAAGCCAAGGCTTCCCAGGTCACGATGTAG
GGGACCTGGTCTGGGTGTCCATGCGGGCCAGGTGAAAAGACCTTGATCTTAACCTGGGTGATGAGGTCTC
GGTTAAAGGTGCCGTCTCGCGGCCATCCGACGTTAAAGGTTGGCCATTCTGCAGAGCAGAAGGTAACCCA
ACGTCTCTTCTTGACATCTACCGACTGGTTGTGAGCGATCCGCTCGACATCTTTCCAGTGACCTAAGGTC
AAACTTAAGGGAGTGGTAACAGTCTGGCCCTAATTTTCAGACAAATACAGAAACACAGTCAGACAGAGAC
AACACAGAACGATGCTGCAGCGCTGCAGCAGACAAGACGCGCGGCTTCGGTTCCAAACCGAAAGCAAAAA
TTCAGACGGAGGCGGGAACTGTTTTAGGTTCTCGTCTCCTACCAGAACCACATATCCTGACGGGGTCGGA
TTCCACATCGACTCCCTTCCTCAGGTCGGGCCACAAAAACGGCCCCCAAAGTCCCTGGGACGTCTCCCAG
GGTTGCGGCCGGGTGTTCAGAACTCGTCAGTTCCACCACGGGTCCGCCAGATACAGAGCTAGTTAGCTAA
CTAGTACAGACGCAGGCGCAAACATTAGATGCCGGCACAAACACGCACAAAGACAGAGACAGACACGAAA
CGACCGCTGGCCAGCTTACCTCCCGGCGGGGGGGTCGGTGGTCCCTGGGCAGGGGTCTCCAAATCTCGGT
GGAACCTCCAAATGAAAGACCCCCGAGGTGGGCAGTCAATCAATCTGAGGAGACCCTCCCAAGGATCAGC
GAGTCCACGATTCGGATGCAAACAGCAAGAGGCTTTATTGGGAATACGGGTACCCGGGCGACGCAGTCTA
TCGGAGGACTGGCGCGCCGAGTGAGGGGTTGTGGGCTCTTTTATTGAGCTCGGGGAGCAGAAGCGCGCGA
ACAGAAGCGAGAAGCGAACTGATTGGTTAGTTCAAATAAGGCACAGGGTCATTTCAGGTCCTTGGGGCAC
CCTGGAAACATCTGATGGTTCTCTAGAAACTGCTGAGGGCGGGACCGCATCTGGGGACCATCTGTTCTTG
GCCCTGAGCCGGGGCAGGAACTGCTTACCACAGATATCCTGTTTGGCCCATATTCTGCTGTCTCTCTGTT
CCTAACCTTGATCTGAACTTCTCTATTCTCAGTTATGTATTTTCCATGCCTTGCAAAATGGCGTTACTTA
AGCTAGCTTGCCAAACCTACAGGTGGGGTCTTTCATTCCCCCCTTTTTCTGGAGACTAAATAAAATCTTT
TATTTTATCTATGGCTCGTACTCTATAGGCTTCAGCTGGTGATATTGTTGAGTCAAAACTAGAGCCTGGA
CCACTGATATCCTGTCTTTAACAAATTGGACTAATCGCCTCTACGCCGGACGCATCGTGGCCGGCATCAC
CGGCGCCACAGGTGCGGTTGCTGGCGCCTATATCGCCGACATCACCGATGGGGAAGATCGGGCTCGCCAC
TTCGGGCTCATGAGCGCTTGTTTCGGCGTGGGTATGGTGGCAGGCCCCGTGGCCGGGGGACTGTTGGGCG
CCATCTCCTTGCATGCACCATTCCTTGCGCCGTCGTTTTACAACGTCGTGACTGGGAAAACCCTGGCGTT
ACCCAACTTAATCGCCTTGCAGCACATCCCCCTTTCGCCAGCTGGCGTAATAGCGAAGAGGCCCGCACCG
ATCGCCCTTCCCAACAGTTGCGCAGCCTGAATGGCGAATGGCGCCTGATGCGGTATTTTCTCCTTACGCA
TCTGTGCGGTATTTCACACCGCATATGGTGCACTCTCAGTACAATCTGCTCTGATGCCGCATAGTTAAGC
CAGCCCCGACACCCGCCAACACCCGCTGACGCGCCCTGACGGGCTTGTCTGCTCCCGGCATCCGCTTACA
GACAAGCTGTGACCGTCTCCGGGAGCTGCATGTGTCAGAGGTTTTCACCGTCATCACCGAAACGCGCGAG
ACGAAAGGGCCTCGTGATACGCCTATTTTTATAGGTTAATGTCATGATAATAATGGTTTCTTAGACGTCA
GGTGGCACTTTTCGGGGAAATGTGCGCGGAACCCCTATTTGTTTATTTTTCTAAATACATTCAAATATGT
ATCCGCTCATGAGACAATAACCCTGATAAATGCTTCAATAATATTGAAAAAGGAAGAGTATGAGTATTCA
ACATTTCCGTGTCGCCCTTATTCCCTTTTTTGCGGCATTTTGCCTTCCTGTTTTTGCTCACCCAGAAACG
CTGGTGAAAGTAAAAGATGCTGAAGATCAGTTGGGTGCACGAGTGGGTTACATCGAACTGGATCTCAACA
GCGGTAAGATCCTTGAGAGTTTTCGCCCCGAAGAACGTTTTCCAATGATGAGCACTTTTAAAGTTCTGCT
ATGTGGCGCGGTATTATCCCGTATTGACGCCGGGCAAGAGCAACTCGGTCGCCGCATACACTATTCTCAG
AATGACTTGGTTGAGTACTCACCAGTCACAGAAAAGCATCTTACGGATGGCATGACAGTAAGAGAATTAT
GCAGTGCTGCCATAACCATGAGTGATAACACTGCGGCCAACTTACTTCTGACAACGATCGGAGGACCGAA
GGAGCTAACCGCTTTTTTGCACAACATGGGGGATCATGTAACTCGCCTTGATCGTTGGGAACCGGAGCTG
AATGAAGCCATACCAAACGACGAGCGTGACACCACGATGCCTGTAGCAATGGCAACAACGTTGCGCAAAC
TATTAACTGGCGAACTACTTACTCTAGCTTCCCGGCAACAATTAATAGACTGGATGGAGGCGGATAAAGT
TGCAGGACCACTTCTGCGCTCGGCCCTTCCGGCTGGCTGGTTTATTGCTGATAAATCTGGAGCCGGTGAG
CGTGGGTCTCGCGGTATCATTGCAGCACTGGGGCCAGATGGTAAGCCCTCCCGTATCGTAGTTATCTACA
CGACGGGGAGTCAGGCAACTATGGATGAACGAAATAGACAGATCGCTGAGATAGGTGCCTCACTGATTAA
GCATTGGTAACTGTCAGACCAAGTTTACTCATATATACTTTAGATTGATTTAAAACTTCATTTTTAATTT
AAAAGGATCTAGGTGAAGATCCTTTTTGATAATCTCATGACCAAAATCCCTTAACGTGAGTTTTCGTTCC
ACTGAGCGTCAGACCCCGTAGAAAAGATCAAAGGATCTTCTTGAGATCCTTTTTTTCTGCGCGTAATCTG
CTGCTTGCAAACAAAAAAACCACCGCTACCAGCGGTGGTTTGTTTGCCGGATCAAGAGCTACCAACTCTT
TTTCCGAAGGTAACTGGCTTCAGCAGAGCGCAGATACCAAATACTGTTCTTCTAGTGTAGCCGTAGTTAG
GCCACCACTTCAAGAACTCTGTAGCACCGCCTACATACCTCGCTCTGCTAATCCTGTTACCAGTGGCTGC
TGCCAGTGGCGATAAGTCGTGTCTTACCGGGTTGGACTCAAGACGATAGTTACCGGATAAGGCGCAGCGG
TCGGGCTGAACGGGGGGTTCGTGCACACAGCCCAGCTTGGAGCGAACGACCTACACCGAACTGAGATACC
TACAGCGTGAGCTATGAGAAAGCGCCACGCTTCCCGAAGGGAGAAAGGCGGACAGGTATCCGGTAAGCGG
CAGGGTCGGAACAGGAGAGCGCACGAGGGAGCTTCCAGGGGGAAACGCCTGGTATCTTTATAGTCCTGTC
GGGTTTCGCCACCTCTGACTTGAGCGTCGATTTTTGTGATGCTCGTCAGGGGGGCGGAGCCTATGGAAAA
ACGCCAGCAACGCGGCCTTTTTACGGTTCCTGGCCTTTTGCTGGCCTTTTGCTCACATGTTCTTTCCTGC
GTTATCCCCTGATTCTGTGGATAACCGTATTACCGCCTTTGAGTGAGCTGATACCGCTCGCCGCAGCCGA
ACGACCGAGCGCAGCGAGTCAGTGAGCGAGGAAGCGGAAGAGCGCCCAATACGCAAACCGCCTCTCCCCG
CGCGTTGGCCGATTCATTAATGCAGCTGGCACGACAGGTTTCCCGACTGGAAAGCGGGCAGTGAGCGCAA
CGCAATTAATGTGAGTTAGCTCACTCATTAGGCACCCCAGGCTTTACACTTTATGCTTCCGGCTCGTATG
TTGTGTGGAATTGTGAGCGGATAACAATTTCACAATTCTCCCCAGCTCTTTCTGCGCTGTCCATAATGAA
CTATTTCAGGAGTATTGGAGTATGTGGATTCAAAACAGTGGCTAATTGAGTCAGGATTACTTAATATTCG
ACTCCTACCCTCAGAATGTTGTTCTCCAACTTCAAGAAACTGTTACCCATGAAAGACCCCCGCTGACGGG
TAGTCAATCACTCAGAGGAGACCCTCCCAAGGAACAGCGAGACCACAAGTCGGATGCAACTGCAAGAGGG
TTTATTGGATACACGGGTACCCGGGCGACGCAGTCTATCGGAGGACTGGCGCGCCGAGTGAGGGGTTGTG
GGCTCTTTTATTGAGCTCGGGGAGCAGAAGCGCGCGAACAGAAGCGAGAAGCGAACTGATTGGTTAGTTC
AAATAAGGCACAGGGTCATTTCAGGTCCTTGGGGCACCCTGGAAACATCTGATGGTTCTCTAGCTTGCCA
AACCTACAGGTGGGGTCTTTCATTCCCCCCTTTTTCTGGAGACTAAATAAAATCTTTTATTTTATCGATG
CATGGGGTCGTGCGCTCCTTTCGGTCGGGCGCTGCGGGTCGTGGGGCGGGCGTCAGGCACCGGGCTTGCG
GGTCATGCACCAGGTGCGCGGTCCTTCGGGCACCTCGACGTCGGCGGTGACGGTGAAGCCGAGCCGCTCG
TAGAAGGGGAGGTTGCGGGGCGCGGAGGTCTCCAGGAAGGCGGGCACCCCGGCGCGCTCGGCCGCCTCCA
CTCCGGGGAGCACGACGGCGCTGCCCAGACCCTTGCCCTGGTGGTCGGGCGAGACGCCGACGGTGGCCAG
GAACCACGCGGGCTCCTTGGGCCGGTGCGGCGCCAGGAGGCCTTCCATCTGTTGCTGCGCGGCCAGCCGG
GAACCGCTCAACTCGGCCATGCGCGGGCCGATCTCGGCGAACACCGCCCCCGCTTCGACGCTCTCCGGCG
TGGTCCAGACCGCCACCGCGGCGCCGTCGTCCGCGACCCACACCTTGCCGATGTCGAGCCCGACGCGCGT
GAGGAAGAGTTCTTGCAGCTCGGTGACCCGCTCGATGTGGCGGTCCGGATCGACGGTGTGGCGCGTGGCG
GGGTAGTCGGCGAACGCGGCGGCGAGGGTGCGTACGGCCCTGGGGACGTCGTCGCGGGTGGCGAGGCGCA
CCGTGGGCTTGTACTCGGTCATGGTAAGCTAGCTTGGGCTGCAGGTCGAAAGGCCCGGAGATGAGGAAGA
GGAGAACAGCGCGGCAGACGTGCGCTTTTGAAGCGTGCAGAATGCCGGGCCTCCGGAGGACCTTCGGGCG
CCCGCCCCGCCCCTGAGCCCGCCCCTGAGCCCGCCCCCGGACCCACCCCTTCCCAGCCTCTGAGCCCAGA
AAGCGAAGGAGCAAAGCTGCTATTGGCCGCTGCCCCAAAGGCCTACCCGCTTCCATTGCTCAGCGGTGCT
GTCCATCTGCACGAGACTAGTGAGACGTGCTACTTCCATTTGTCACGTCCTGCACGACGCGAGCTGCGGG
GCGGGGGGGAACTTCCTGACTAGGGGAGGAGTAGAAGGTGGCGCGAAGGGGCCACCAAAGAACGGAGCCG
GTTGGCGCCTACCGGTGGATGTGGAATGTGTGCGAGGCCAGAGGCCACTTGTGTAGCGCCAAGTGCCCAG
CGGGGCTGCTAAAGCGCATGCTCCAGACTGCCTT
